Addgene plasmid #135825: D9_Ld_190920
Purpose: Expression of Leishmania donovani ectodomain in mammalian cells
Depositing lab: Gavin Wright. Depositing organization: Wellcome Sanger Institute. Publication: Systematic identification of genes encoding cell surface and secreted proteins that are essential for in vitro growth and infection in Leishmania donovani. Roberts AJ, Ong HB, Clare S, Brandt C, Harcourt K, Franssen SU, Cotton JA, Muller-Sienerth N, Wright GJ. PLoS Pathog. 2022 Feb 24;18(2):e1010364. doi: 10.1371/journal.ppat.1010364. eCollection 2022 Feb. PubMed 35202447.
Backbone
  Vector backbone: pTT3
  Backbone manufacturer: Yves Durocher, NRC
  Backbone size w/o insert (bp): 6132
  Vector type: Mammalian Expression
Growth in bacteria
  Bacterial resistance: Ampicillin, 100 μg/mL
  Growth temperature: 37°C
  Growth strain: DH5alpha
  Copy number: High Copy
Gene/Insert
  Gene/Insert name: peptidyl-prolyl cis-trans isomerase, macrophage infectivity potentiator precursor, putative (alt name: LDPBK_190920)
  Species: Leishmania donovani
  Insert size (bp): 542
  Tag / fusion protein: biotinylation sequence and His tag (C terminal on insert)
  Cloning method: Unknown
Terms and licenses: Academic/Nonprofit Terms; Industry Terms: Not Available to Industry
How to cite: D9_Ld_190920 was a gift from Gavin Wright (Addgene plasmid # 135825 ; http://n2t.net/addgene:135825 ; RRID:Addgene_135825)
