[The description below was written by a language model from this plasmid's Addgene catalogue record and pLannotate feature annotations shown in this document.]
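Description:
D9_Ld_190920 is a mammalian expression plasmid built on the pTT3 backbone, designed to produce the ectodomain of a Leishmania donovani protein as a secreted recombinant protein. It is maintained in E. coli through a high-copy ColE1/pUC-type origin and selected with ampicillin via the β-lactamase gene. The backbone also carries a large fragment of the Epstein-Barr virus oriP element, which allows episomal maintenance and enhanced expression in mammalian cells that supply EBNA1. The record does not name a particular host cell line. Short lac, tet and lacI-related fragments in the annotation appear to be remnants of the cloning vector rather than functional parts.

The expression cassette is driven by the human CMV immediate early enhancer and promoter, which span the numbering origin of the circular sequence. Downstream lie adenovirus-derived leader and splice elements, including a major late splice acceptor fragment and a chimeric intron fragment. The antisense "PTP" annotation in this region most likely reflects this adenoviral leader sequence rather than an expressed gene. A mouse immunoglobulin heavy chain signal sequence follows and directs the product into the secretory pathway, and the cassette ends with the rabbit β-globin polyadenylation signal.

The insert itself was not annotated by the feature software, but it falls in the gap between the signal peptide and the poly(A) signal. According to the catalogue it is a roughly 540 bp region encoding a putative peptidyl-prolyl cis-trans isomerase, macrophage infectivity potentiator precursor (LDPBK_190920). It is fused at its C terminus to a biotinylation sequence and a His tag, which typically allow capture on streptavidin and purification by metal affinity. The plasmid comes from a study that systematically examined cell surface and secreted L. donovani proteins.
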