Features (pLannotate 1.2.2; 17 found; start..end, strand, type, name):
      2..201     +  promoter       CMV promoter: human cytomegalovirus (CMV) immediate early promoter
    269..307     +  misc_feature   Ad SA (fragment): adenovirus major late transcript splice acceptor (Friedrich and Soriano, 1991)
    340..549     -  CDS            PTP (fragment): TERM_ADE02 - Experimental evidence at protein level: Swiss-Prot protein existence level 1. Protein covalently bound to the viral DNA that acts as a primer for viral genomic replication by DNA strand displacement. Assembles on the viral origin of replication in an initiation complex with viral polymerase, DBP, host NFIA and host POU2F1/OCT1. During initiation, the polymerase covalently couples the first dCTP with Ser- 580 of pTP. The terminal protein stimulates the template activity over 20 fold compared to protein-free templates. Neo-synthesized viral genomes are linked to two preterminal prot
    580..669     +  intron         chimeric intron (fragment): chimera between introns from adenovirus and immunoglobulin heavy chain genes
    688..734     +  CDS            IgH signal sequence (fragment): signal sequence from the mouse immunoglobulin heavy chain variable region
   1501..1556    +  polyA_signal   β-globin poly(A) signal: rabbit β-globin polyadenylation signal (Gil and Proudfoot, 1987)
   2070..3751    -  rep_origin     oriP (fragment): Epstein-Barr virus oriP replication origin (Yates et al., 2000)
   3878..3982    +  promoter       AmpR promoter: bla
   3983..4843    +  CDS            AmpR: β-lactamase; bla; confers resistance to ampicillin, carbenicillin, and related antibiotics
   5014..5602    +  rep_origin     ori: high-copy-number ColE1/pMB1/pBR322/pUC origin of replication
   5785..5877    +  CDS            lacI (fragment): lac repressor; lacI; The lac repressor binds to the lac operator to inhibit transcription in E. coli. This inhibition can be relieved by adding lactose or isopropyl-β-D-thiogalactopyranoside (IPTG).
   5890..5911    +  protein_bind   CAP binding site: CAP binding activates transcription in the presence of cAMP. E. coli catabolite activator protein
   5926..5956    +  promoter       lac promoter: promoter for the E. coli lac operon
   5964..5980    +  protein_bind   lac operator: The lac repressor binds to the lac operator to inhibit transcription in E. coli. This inhibition can be relieved by adding lactose or isopropyl-β-D-thiogalactopyranoside (IPTG). lac repressor encoded by lacI
   6050..6066    +  promoter       tet promoter (fragment): E. coli promoter for tetracycline efflux protein gene
   6076..6101    -  CDS            bla(M) (fragment): β-lactamase lacking the signal sequence; bla(M); allows cytosolic expression of β-lactamase
   6275..6654    +  enhancer       CMV enhancer: human cytomegalovirus immediate early enhancer
>Addgene plasmid #135825 | D9_Ld_190920 | addgene full sequence | sequence record 274525 | Addgene NGS Result
GTGATGCGGTTTTGGCAGTACACCAATGGGCGTGGATAGCGGTTTGACTCACGGGGATTTCCAAGTCTCC
ACCCCATTGACGTCAATGGGAGTTTGTTTTGGCACCAAAATCAACGGGACTTTCCAAAATGTCGTAATAA
CCCCGCCCCGTTGACGCAAATGGGCGGTAGGCGTGTACGGTGGGAGGTCTATATAAGCAGAGCTCGTTTA
GTGAACCGTCAGATCCTCACTCTCTTCCGCATCGCTGTCTGCGAGGGCCAGCTGTTGGGCTCGCGGTTGA
GGACAAACTCTTCGCGGTCTTTCCAGTACTCTTGGATCGGAAACCCGTCGGCCTCCGAACGGTACTCCGC
CACCGAGGGACCTGAGCGAGTCCGCATCGACCGGATCGGAAAACCTCTCGAGAAAGGCGTCTAACCAGTC
ACAGTCGCAAGGTAGGCTGAGCACCGTGGCGGGCGGCAGCGGGTGGCGGTCGGGGTTGTTTCTGGCGGAG
GTGCTGCTGATGATGTAATTAAAGTAGGCGGTCTTGAGACGGCGGATGGTCGAGGTGAGGTGTGGCAGGC
TTGAGATCCAGCTGTTGGGGTGAGTACTCCCTCTCAAAAGCGGGCATTACTTCTGCGCTAAGATTGTCAG
TTTCCAAAAACGAGGAGGATTTGATATTCACCTGGCCCGATCTGGCCATACACTTGAGTGACAATGACAT
CCACTTTGCCTTTCTCTCCACAGGTGTCCACTCCCAGGTCCAAGTTTGCCACCATGGAGTTTCAGACCCA
GGTACTCATGTCCCTGCTGCTCTGCATGTCTGGTGCGGCCGCCACCAGCTATTGGAGCGAGGAAGTGAAC
AGAGTCCGGACCTACGCCGCCGTGAACTACCTGGAACGGATCGCCAAGCAGCCCAACGTGTCCGCCCTGC
CCAGCGGCCTGCTGTTCACCATCGAGCGGAGAGGCTTCGGCGACAGAGCCCCTGCCGCCGAGGACAAGTG
CGAGATGCACTACACCATCCACTACCGGTTCCCCGGCATCGTGGAAAGCACCCGGCACCACCCCTACCCC
GTGCGGAGAAGCCCTAGCCAGCTGATCCCTGGCATGGCCGAGGCCATGCAGCTGATGCGCGAGGGCGACC
GGTGGTATCTGCACGTGCCCTACCAGCTGGGCTACGGCAAAGAGGGCTGCAAAGAAAAGAAGGTGCCCAG
CCTGAGCAACCTGCGGGTGGAAATCGAGCTGTATAAGTGCGAGAGCGCCAGCGGCAAGACCAGCGCCGAG
ATCGACGCCTACCTGGCCAAGTACATGAAGACCCGGATCCCCGAGAAGGCCGCTCCCGTGGACTACACCG
ACCTGGGCGCGCCCGGCAGCCTGCACCACATCCTGGACGCCCAGAAGATGCTGTGGAACCACAGGGACAG
GAACCTGCCTCCTCTGGCCCCTCTGGGCCCCCACCACCATCACCACCATTGAGTCTAGACACGTGATTAA
TTAAGGATCCCCCGACCTCGACCTCTGGCTAATAAAGGAAATTTATTTTCATTGCAATAGTGTGTTGGAA
TTTTTTGTGTCTCTCACTCGGAAGGACATATGGGAGGGCAAATCATTTGGTCGAGATCCCTCGGAGATCT
CTAGCTAGAGGATCGATCCCCGCCCCGGACGAACTAAACCTGACTACGACATCTCTGCCCCTTCTTCGCG
GGGCAGTGCATGTAATCCCTTCAGTTGGTTGGTACAACTTGCCAACTGGGCCCTGTTCCACATGTGACAC
GGGGGGGGACCAAACACAAAGGGGTTCTCTGACTGTAGTTGACATCCTTATAAATGGATGTGCACATTTG
CCAACACTGAGTGGCTTTCATCCTGGAGCAGACTTTGCAGTCTGTGGACTGCAACACAACATTGCCTTTA
TGTGTAACTCTTGGCTGAAGCTCTTACACCAATGCTGGGGGACATGTACCTCCCAGGGGCCCAGGAAGAC
TACGGGAGGCTACACCAACGTCAATCAGAGGGGCCTGTGTAGCTACCGATAAGCGGACCCTCAAGAGGGC
ATTAGCAATAGTGTTTATAAGGCCCCCTTGTTAACCCTAAACGGGTAGCATATGCTTCCCGGGTAGTAGT
ATATACTATCCAGACTAACCCTAATTCAATAGCATATGTTACCCAACGGGAAGCATATGCTATCGAATTA
GGGTTAGTAAAAGGGTCCTAAGGAACAGCGATATCTCCCACCCCATGAGCTGTCACGGTTTTATTTACAT
GGGGTCAGGATTCCACGAGGGTAGTGAACCATTTTAGTCACAAGGGCAGTGGCTGAAGATCAAGGAGCGG
GCAGTGAACTCTCCTGAATCTTCGCCTGCTTCTTCATTCTCCTTCGTTTAGCTAATAGAATAACTGCTGA
GTTGTGAACAGTAAGGTGTATGTGAGGTGCTCGAAAACAAGGTTTCAGGTGACGCCCCCAGAATAAAATT
TGGACGGGGGGTTCAGTGGTGGCATTGTGCTATGACACCAATATAACCCTCACAAACCCCTTGGGCAATA
AATACTAGTGTAGGAATGAAACATTCTGAATATCTTTAACAATAGAAATCCATGGGGTGGGGACAAGCCG
TAAAGACTGGATGTCCATCTCACACGAATTTATGGCTATGGGCAACACATAATCCTAGTGCAATATGATA
CTGGGGTTATTAAGATGTGTCCCAGGCAGGGACCAAGACAGGTGAACCATGTTGTTACACTCTATTTGTA
ACAAGGGGAAAGAGAGTGGACGCCGACAGCAGCGGACTCCACTGGTTGTCTCTAACACCCCCGAAAATTA
AACGGGGCTCCACGCCAATGGGGCCCATAAACAAAGACAAGTGGCCACTCTTTTTTTTGAAATTGTGGAG
TGGGGGCACGCGTCAGCCCCCACACGCCGCCCTGCGGTTTTGGACTGTAAAATAAGGGTGTAATAACTTG
GCTGATTGTAACCCCGCTAACCACTGCGGTCAAACCACTTGCCCACAAAACCACTAATGGCACCCCGGGG
AATACCTGCATAAGTAGGTGGGCGGGCCAAGATAGGGGCGCGATTGCTGCGATCTGGAGGACAAATTACA
CACACTTGCGCCTGAGCGCCAAGCACAGGGTTGTTGGTCCTCATATTCACGAGGTCGCTGAGAGCACGGT
GGGCTAATGTTGCCATGGGTAGCATATACTACCCAAATATCTGGATAGCATATGCTATCCTAATCTATAT
CTGGGTAGCATAGGCTATCCTAATCTATATCTGGGTAGCATATGCTATCCTAATCTATATCTGGGTAGTA
TATGCTATCCTAATTTATATCTGGGTAGCATAGGCTATCCTAATCTATATCTGGGTAGCATATGCTATCC
TAATCTATATCTGGGTAGTATATGCTATCCTAATCTGTATCCGGGTAGCATATGCTATCCTAATAGAGAT
TAGGGTAGTATATGCTATCCTAATTTATATCTGGGTAGCATATACTACCCAAATATCTGGATAGCATATG
CTATCCTAATCTATATCTGGGTAGCATATGCTATCCTAATCTATATCTGGGTAGCATAGGCTATCCTAAT
CTATATCTGGGTAGCATATGCTATCCTAATCTATATCTGGGTAGTATATGCTATCCTAATTTATATCTGG
GTAGCATAGGCTATCCTAATCTATATCTGGGTAGCATATGCTATCCTAATCTATATCTGGGTAGTATATG
CTATCCTAATCTGTATCCGGGTAGCATATGCTATCCTCATGATAAGCTGTCAAACATGAGAATTTTCTTG
AAGACGAAAGGGCCTCGTGATACGCCTATTTTTATAGGTTAATGTCATGATAATAATGGTTTCTTAGACG
TCAGGTGGCACTTTTCGGGGAAATGTGCGCGGAACCCCTATTTGTTTATTTTTCTAAATACATTCAAATA
TGTATCCGCTCATGAGACAATAACCCTGATAAATGCTTCAATAATATTGAAAAAGGAAGAGTATGAGTAT
TCAACATTTCCGTGTCGCCCTTATTCCCTTTTTTGCGGCATTTTGCCTTCCTGTTTTTGCTCACCCAGAA
ACGCTGGTGAAAGTAAAAGATGCTGAAGATCAGTTGGGTGCACGAGTGGGTTACATCGAACTGGATCTCA
ACAGCGGTAAGATCCTTGAGAGTTTTCGCCCCGAAGAACGTTTTCCAATGATGAGCACTTTTAAAGTTCT
GCTATGTGGCGCGGTATTATCCCGTGTTGACGCCGGGCAAGAGCAACTCGGTCGCCGCATACACTATTCT
CAGAATGACTTGGTTGAGTACTCACCAGTCACAGAAAAGCATCTTACGGATGGCATGACAGTAAGAGAAT
TATGCAGTGCTGCCATAACCATGAGTGATAACACTGCGGCCAACTTACTTCTGACAACGATCGGAGGACC
GAAGGAGCTAACCGCTTTTTTGCACAACATGGGGGATCATGTAACTCGCCTTGATCGTTGGGAACCGGAG
CTGAATGAAGCCATACCAAACGACGAGCGTGACACCACGATGCCTGCAGCAATGGCAACAACGTTGCGCA
AACTATTAACTGGCGAACTACTTACTCTAGCTTCCCGGCAACAATTAATAGACTGGATGGAGGCGGATAA
AGTTGCAGGACCACTTCTGCGCTCGGCCCTTCCGGCTGGCTGGTTTATTGCTGATAAATCTGGAGCCGGT
GAGCGTGGGTCTCGCGGTATCATTGCAGCACTGGGGCCAGATGGTAAGCCCTCCCGTATCGTAGTTATCT
ACACGACGGGGAGTCAGGCAACTATGGATGAACGAAATAGACAGATCGCTGAGATAGGTGCCTCACTGAT
TAAGCATTGGTAACTGTCAGACCAAGTTTACTCATATATACTTTAGATTGATTTAAAACTTCATTTTTAA
TTTAAAAGGATCTAGGTGAAGATCCTTTTTGATAATCTCATGACCAAAATCCCTTAACGTGAGTTTTCGT
TCCACTGAGCGTCAGACCCCGTAGAAAAGATCAAAGGATCTTCTTGAGATCCTTTTTTTCTGCGCGTAAT
CTGCTGCTTGCAAACAAAAAAACCACCGCTACCAGCGGTGGTTTGTTTGCCGGATCAAGAGCTACCAACT
CTTTTTCCGAAGGTAACTGGCTTCAGCAGAGCGCAGATACCAAATACTGTTCTTCTAGTGTAGCCGTAGT
TAGGCCACCACTTCAAGAACTCTGTAGCACCGCCTACATACCTCGCTCTGCTAATCCTGTTACCAGTGGC
TGCTGCCAGTGGCGATAAGTCGTGTCTTACCGGGTTGGACTCAAGACGATAGTTACCGGATAAGGCGCAG
CGGTCGGGCTGAACGGGGGGTTCGTGCACACAGCCCAGCTTGGAGCGAACGACCTACACCGAACTGAGAT
ACCTACAGCGTGAGCTATGAGAAAGCGCCACGCTTCCCGAAGGGAGAAAGGCGGACAGGTATCCGGTAAG
CGGCAGGGTCGGAACAGGAGAGCGCACGAGGGAGCTTCCAGGGGGAAACGCCTGGTATCTTTATAGTCCT
GTCGGGTTTCGCCACCTCTGACTTGAGCGTCGATTTTTGTGATGCTCGTCAGGGGGGCGGAGCCTATGGA
AAAACGCCAGCAACGCGGCCTTTTTACGGTTCCTGGCCTTTTGCTGGCCTTTTGCTCACATGTTCTTTCC
TGCGTTATCCCCTGATTCTGTGGATAACCGTATTACCGCCTTTGAGTGAGCTGATACCGCTCGCCGCAGC
CGAACGACCGAGCGCAGCGAGTCAGTGAGCGAGGAAGCGGAAGAGCGCCCAATACGCAAACCGCCTCTCC
CCGCGCGTTGGCCGATTCATTAATGCAGCTGGCACGACAGGTTTCCCGACTGGAAAGCGGGCAGTGAGCG
CAACGCAATTAATGTGAGTTAGCTCACTCATTAGGCACCCCAGGCTTTACACTTTATGCTTCCGGCTCGT
ATGTTGTGTGGAATTGTGAGCGGATAACAATTTCACACAGGAAACAGCTATGACCATGATTACGCCAAGC
TCTAGCTAGAGGTCGACCAATTCTCATGTTTGACAGCTTATCATCGCAGATCCGGGCAACGTTGTTGCCA
TTGCTGCAGGCGCAGAACTGGTAGGTATGGAAGATCTATACATTGAATCAATATTGGCAATTAGCCATAT
TAGTCATTGGTTATATAGCATAAATCAATATTGGCTATTGGCCATTGCATACGTTGTATCTATATCATAA
TATGTACATTTATATTGGCTCATGTCCAATATGACCGCCATGTTGACATTGATTATTGACTAGTTATTAA
TAGTAATCAATTACGGGGTCATTAGTTCATAGCCCATATATGGAGTTCCGCGTTACATAACTTACGGTAA
ATGGCCCGCCTGGCTGACCGCCCAACGACCCCCGCCCATTGACGTCAATAATGACGTATGTTCCCATAGT
AACGCCAATAGGGACTTTCCATTGACGTCAATGGGTGGAGTATTTACGGTAAACTGCCCACTTGGCAGTA
CATCAAGTGTATCATATGCCAAGTCCGCCCCCTATTGACGTCAATGACGGTAAATGGCCCGCCTGGCATT
ATGCCCAGTACATGACCTTACGGGACTTTCCTACTTGGCAGTACATCTACGTATTAGTCATCGCTATTAC
CATG
